>Addgene plasmid #100628 | YCe1488 HC_Kan_RFP-p18 | addgene full sequence | sequence record 192726 | Addgene NGS Result
ACGTCTCGCGGTAGAGACCGAATTCGCGGCCGCTTCTAGAGCAATACGCAAACCGCCTCTCCCCGCGCGT
TGGCCGATTCATTAATGCAGCTGGCACGACAGGTTTCCCGACTGGAAAGCGGGCAGTGAGCGCAACGCAA
TTAATGTGAGTTAGCTCACTCATTAGGCACCCCAGGCTTTACACTTTATGCTTCCGGCTCGTATGTTGTG
TGGAATTGTGAGCGGATAACAATTTCACACATACTAGAGAAAGAGGAGAAATACTAGATGGCTTCCTCCG
AAGACGTTATCAAAGAGTTCATGCGTTTCAAAGTTCGTATGGAAGGTTCCGTTAACGGTCACGAGTTCGA
AATCGAAGGTGAAGGTGAAGGTCGTCCGTACGAAGGTACCCAGACCGCTAAACTGAAAGTTACCAAAGGT
GGTCCGCTGCCGTTCGCTTGGGACATCCTGTCCCCGCAGTTCCAGTACGGTTCCAAAGCTTACGTTAAAC
ACCCGGCTGACATCCCGGACTACCTGAAACTGTCCTTCCCGGAAGGTTTCAAATGGGAACGTGTTATGAA
CTTCGAAGACGGTGGTGTTGTTACCGTTACCCAGGACTCCTCCCTGCAAGACGATGAGTTCATCTACAAA
GTTAAACTGCGTGGTACCAACTTCCCGTCCGACGGTCCGGTTATGCAGAAAAAAACCATGGGTTGGGAAG
CTTCCACCGAACGTATGTACCCGGAAGACGGTGCTCTGAAAGGTGAAATCAAAATGCGTCTGAAACTGAA
AGACGGTGGTCACTACGACGCTGAAGTTAAAACCACCTACATGGCTAAAAAACCGGTTCAGCTGCCGGGT
GCTTACAAAACCGACATCAAACTGGACATCACCTCCCACAACGAAGACTACACCATCGTTGAACAGTACG
AACGTGCTGAAGGTCGTCACTCCACCGGTGCTTAATAACGCTGATAGTGCTAGTGTAGATCGCTACTAGA
GCCAGGCATCAAATAAAACGAAAGGCTCAGTCGAAAGACTGGGCCTTTCGTTTTATCTGTTGTTTGTCGG
TGAACGCTCTCTACTAGAGTCACACTGGCTCACCTTCGGGTGGGCCTTTCTGCGTTTATATACTAGTAGC
GGCCGCTGCAGGGTCTCTGTGCCGAGACGAAACGAATTCTCTAGATATCGCTCAATACTGACCATTTAAA
TCATACCTGACCTCCATAGCAGAAAGTCAAAAGCCTCCGACCGGAGGCTTTTGACTTGATCGGCACGTAA
GAGGTTCCAACTTTCACCATAATGAAATAAGATCACTACCGGGCGTATTTTTTGAGTTATCGAGATTTTC
AGGAGCTAAGGAAGCTAAAATGAGCCATATTCAACGGGAAACGTCTTGCTCGAGGCCGCGATTAAATTCC
AACATGGATGCTGATTTATATGGGTATAAATGGGCTCGCGATAATGTCGGGCAATCAGGTGCGACAATCT
ATCGATTGTATGGGAAGCCCGATGCGCCAGAGTTGTTTCTGAAACATGGCAAAGGTAGCGTTGCCAATGA
TGTTACAGATGAGATGGTCAGGCTAAACTGGCTGACGGAATTTATGCCTCTTCCGACCATCAAGCATTTT
ATCCGTACTCCTGATGATGCATGGTTACTCACCACTGCGATCCCAGGGAAAACAGCATTCCAGGTATTAG
AAGAATATCCTGATTCAGGTGAAAATATTGTTGATGCGCTGGCAGTGTTCCTGCGCCGGTTGCATTCGAT
TCCTGTTTGTAATTGTCCTTTTAACGGCGATCGCGTATTTCGTCTCGCTCAGGCGCAATCACGAATGAAT
AACGGTTTGGTTGGTGCGAGTGATTTTGATGACGAGCGTAATGGCTGGCCTGTTGAACAAGTCTGGAAAG
AAATGCATAAGCTTTTGCCATTCTCACCGGATTCAGTCGTCACTCATGGTGATTTCTCACTTGATAACCT
TATTTTTGACGAGGGGAAATTAATAGGTTGTATTGATGTTGGACGAGTCGGAATCGCAGACCGATACCAG
GATCTTGCCATCCTATGGAACTGCCTCGGTGAGTTTTCTCCTTCATTACAGAAACGGCTTTTTCAAAAAT
ATGGTATTGATAATCCTGATATGAATAAATTGCAGTTTCACTTGATGCTCGATGAGTTTTTCTGAGGGCC
CAAATGTAATCACCTGGCTCACCTTCGGGTGGGCCTTTCTGCGTTGCTGGCGTTTTTCCATAGGCTCCGC
CCCCCTGACGAGCATCACAAAAATCGATGCTCAAGTCAGAGGTGGCGAAACCCGACAGGACTATAAAGAT
ACCAGGCGTTTCCCCCTGGAAGCTCCCTCGTGCGCTCTCCTGTTCCGACCCTGCCGCTTACCGGATACCT
GTCCGCCTTTCTCCCTTCGGGAAGCGTGGCGCTTTCTCATAGCTCACGCTGTAGGTATCTCAGTTCGGTG
TAGGTCGTTCGCTCCAAGCTGGGCTGTGTGCACGAACCCCCCGTTCAGCCCGACCGCTGCGCCTTATCCG
GTAACTATCGTCTTGAGTCCAACCCGGTAAGACACGACTTATCGCCACTGGCAGCAGCCACTGGTAACAG
GATTAGCAGAGCGAGGTATGTAGGCGGTGCTACAGAGTTCTTGAAGTGGTGGCCTAACTACGGCTACACT
AGAAGAACAGTATTTGGTATCTGCGCTCTGCTGAAGCCAGTTACCTCGGAAAAAGAGTTGGTAGCTCTTG
ATCCGGCAAACAAACCACCGCTGGTAGCGGTGGTTTTTTTGTTTGCAAGCAGCAGATTACGCGCAGAAAA
AAAGGATCTCAAGAAGATCCTTTGATTTTCTACCGAAGAAAGGCCCACCCGTGAAGGTGAGCCAGTGAGT
TGATTGCAGTCCAGTTACGCTGGAGTCTGAGGCTCGTCCTGAATGATATCAAGCTTGAATTCGT
Features (pLannotate 1.2.2; 15 found; start..end, strand, type, name):
     20..41      +  misc_feature   BioBrick prefix: BioBrick prefix for parts that do not start with "ATG"
     42..129     +  CDS            lacI (fragment): lac repressor; lacI; The lac repressor binds to the lac operator to inhibit transcription in E. coli. This inhibition can be relieved by adding lactose or isopropyl-β-D-thiogalactopyranoside (IPTG).
    142..163     +  protein_bind   CAP binding site: CAP binding activates transcription in the presence of cAMP. E. coli catabolite activator protein
    178..208     +  promoter       lac promoter: promoter for the E. coli lac operon
    216..232     +  protein_bind   lac operator: The lac repressor binds to the lac operator to inhibit transcription in E. coli. This inhibition can be relieved by adding lactose or isopropyl-β-D-thiogalactopyranoside (IPTG). lac repressor encoded by lacI
    268..942     +  CDS            mRFP1: mRFP1 is a basic (constitutively fluorescent) red fluorescent protein published in 2002, derived from Discosoma sp.. It is reported to be a somewhat slowly-maturing monomer with low acid sensitivity.
    990..1061    +  terminator     rrnB T1 terminator: transcription terminator T1 from the E. coli rrnB gene
   1077..1104    +  terminator     T7Te terminator: phage T7 early transcription terminator
   1111..1131    +  misc_feature   BioBrick suffix: universal suffix for all parts
   1215..1246    +  terminator     tonB terminator: bidirectional E. coli tonB-P14 transcription terminator
   1247..1349    +  promoter       cat promoter: promoter of the E. coli cat gene encoding chloramphenicol acetyltransferase
   1350..2163    +  CDS            KanR (fragment): aminoglycoside phosphotransferase; aph(3')-Ia; confers resistance to kanamycin in bacteria or G418 (Geneticin®) in eukaryotes
   2186..2213    +  terminator     T7Te terminator: phage T7 early transcription terminator
   2225..2812    -  rep_origin     ori: high-copy-number ColE1/pMB1/pBR322/pUC origin of replication
   2834..2863    -  terminator     T3Te terminator: phage T3 early transcription terminator
