[The description below was written by a language model from this plasmid's Addgene catalogue record and pLannotate feature annotations shown in this document.]
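Description:
YCe1488 HC_Kan_RFP-p18 is an empty part-entry (domestication) vector from the EMMA (Extensible Mammalian Modular Assembly) toolkit, built on the pSMART HC_Kan backbone and classed as a synthetic biology vector. It is a small plasmid of about 2.9 kb that is maintained in E. coli through a high-copy ColE1/pUC-type origin and selected with kanamycin. Resistance comes from an aminoglycoside phosphotransferase gene that the annotation places downstream of a cat promoter. Several transcription terminators (tonB, T7Te and T3Te) flank the marker, the origin and the cloning region. This insulation from read-through transcription is a typical pSMART design feature.

The plasmid carries no insert of interest. In its place is a bacterial mRFP1 dropout cassette framed by BioBrick prefix and suffix sequences. The cassette consists of a residual lacI fragment, a CAP binding site, the lac promoter and operator, the mRFP1 coding sequence, and rrnB T1 and T7Te terminators. According to the depositor, a new DNA fragment is cloned in by a BsaI Golden Gate reaction that replaces the RFP gene, so loss of red fluorescence in colonies should distinguish recombinant clones from the parental vector. The resulting plasmid holds the part flanked by BsmBI sites and by the fusion sites that define position 18 of the EMMA platform. The part can then be released for ordered, multi-part assembly of mammalian expression vectors. The Type IIS sites and fusion overhangs are not annotated in the feature table, and the record does not state what functional category position 18 represents.
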