Addgene plasmid #100628: YCe1488 HC_Kan_RFP-p18
Purpose: (Empty Backbone) EMMA toolkit part-entry vector position 18
Depositing lab: Yizhi Cai. Depositing organization: University of Edinburgh. Publication: EMMA: An Extensible Mammalian Modular Assembly Toolkit for the Rapid Design and Production of Diverse Expression Vectors. Martella A, Matjusaitis M, Auxillos J, Pollard SM, Cai Y. ACS Synth Biol. 2017 Apr 24. doi: 10.1021/acssynbio.7b00016. PubMed 28418644.
Backbone
  Vector backbone: pSMART HC_Kan
  Vector type: Synthetic Biology
Growth in bacteria
  Bacterial resistance: Kanamycin, 50 μg/mL
  Growth temperature: 37°C
  Growth strain: DH5alpha
  Copy number: High Copy
Gene/Insert
  Gene/Insert name: None
Terms and licenses: Academic/Nonprofit Terms; Industry Terms: Not Available to Industry
Depositor comments: It is used to standardize new parts for EMMA toolkit. New DNA fragments (parts) are cloned into this plasmid replacing the RFP gene through a BsaI Golden Gate reaction. The resulting plasmid will have the part flanked by BsmBI sites and the fusion sites corresponding to position 18 of EMMA platform.
How to cite: YCe1488 HC_Kan_RFP-p18 was a gift from Yizhi Cai (Addgene plasmid # 100628 ; http://n2t.net/addgene:100628 ; RRID:Addgene_100628)
